>Addgene plasmid #25455 | PHMcc(delta16 PHM 356s) | addgene partial sequence | sequence record 31169 | 25455 with CMV-F
AGCAGAGCTCGTTTAGTGACCGTCAGATCGCCTGGAGACGCCATCCACGCTGTTTTGACCTCCATAGAAG
ACACCGGGACCGATCCAGCCTCCGCGGCCGGGAACGGTGCATTGGAACGCGGATTCCCCGTGCCAAGAGT
GACGTAAGTACCGCCTATAGAGTCTATAGGCCCACCCCCTTGGCTTCTTATGCGACGGATCCCGTAATAA
GCTTGAGGTGTGGCAGGCTTGAGATCTGGCCATACACTTGAGTGACAATGACATCCACTTTGCCTTTCTC
TCCACAGGTGTCCACTCCCAGGTCCAACTGCAGCTCGGTTCTATCGATAAGCTTGCCGCCACCATGGCCG
GACGCGCCCGCAGCGGTCTGCTACTGCTGCTGCTGGGGCTGCTCGCCCTGCAGAGCAGCTGCCTGGCCTC
ATTTTCCAATGAATGCCTTGGTACCATTGGACCAGTCACCCCTCTTGATGCATCAGATTTTGCGCTGGAT
ATTCGCATGCCTGGGGTTACACCTAAAGAGTCTGACACATACTTCTGCATGTCCATGCGTCTGCCTGTGG
ATGAGGAAGCCTTCGTGATTGACTTCAAGCCTCGTGCCAGCATGGATACTGTCCACCATATGCTGCTGTT
TGGATGCAATATGCCCTCGTCCACTGGAAGTTACTGGTTTTGTGATGAAGGAACCTGTACAGATAAAGCC
AATATTCTATATGCCTGGGCAAGGAATGCTCCCCCCACCCGGCTCCCGAAAGGTGTTGGATTCAGAGTTG
GAGGAGAAACTGGAAGCAAATACTTCGTCCTTCAAGTTCACTATGGCGATATCAGTGCTTTTCGAGATAA
TCACAAAGACTGCTCTGGCGTGTCCGTA
