[The description below was written by a language model from this plasmid's Addgene catalogue record.]
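Description:
PHMcc(delta16 PHM 356s) is a mammalian expression plasmid built on the pCIS backbone that encodes the catalytic core of rat peptidylglycine alpha-hydroxylating monooxygenase (PHM), the monooxygenase domain of the bifunctional peptide-amidating enzyme encoded by the Pam gene. The insert, about 1 kb, was placed between Bsp106 and XbaI sites by restriction cloning. It is propagated in E. coli under ampicillin selection. The record gives no feature table, does not specify the origin of replication or copy number, and lists no mammalian selection marker.

The insert carries residues 42–356 of PHM, with amino acids 26–41 deleted, which is the sixteen-residue deletion referred to as "delta16" in the name. The "356s" designation fits a protein ending at residue 356, although the record does not explain the suffix. Because the deletion begins at residue 26, the residues before it appear to be retained. The record does not say what this N-terminal segment does, nor whether the product is secreted. The promoter is also not stated explicitly, but a CMV forward primer is listed for sequencing, which implies that a CMV promoter lies upstream of the insert. No epitope tags or reporters are recorded.

The associated publication concerns the active site residues, disulfide linkages and a two-domain model of the PHM catalytic core. This indicates that the construct was made to express a minimal, catalytically competent PHM fragment in mammalian cells for biochemical and structural characterisation.
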