Addgene plasmid #25455: PHMcc(delta16 PHM 356s)
Depositing lab: Betty Eipper. Depositing organization: Johns Hopkins University and School of Medicine. Publication: Peptidylglycine alpha-hydroxylating monooxygenase: active site residues, disulfide linkages, and a two-domain model of the catalytic core. Kolhekar AS, Keutmann HT, Mains RE, Quon AS, Eipper BA. Biochemistry. 1997 Sep 9. 36(36):10901-9. 10.1021/bi9708747 PubMed 9283080.
Backbone
  Vector backbone: pCIS
  Vector type: Mammalian Expression
Growth in bacteria
  Bacterial resistance: Ampicillin, 100 μg/mL
  Growth temperature: 37°C
  Growth strain: DH5alpha
  Copy number: Unknown
Gene/Insert
  Gene/Insert name: PHM (alt names: Peptidylglycine alpha-hydroxylating monooxygenase; PAM)
  Species: R. norvegicus (rat)
  Insert size (bp): 1000
  Mutation: Contains the catalytic core of PHM, including aa 42-356. aa 26- 41 are deleted
  Entrez Gene: Pam (a.k.a. PHM)
  Cloning method: Restriction Enzyme; 5′ cloning site Bsp106 (unknown if destroyed); 3′ cloning site XbaI (unknown if destroyed)
  Sequencing primers: 5′ CMV-F; 3′ N/A
Terms and licenses: Academic/Nonprofit Terms; Industry Terms: Not Available to Industry
How to cite: PHMcc(delta16 PHM 356s) was a gift from Betty Eipper (Addgene plasmid # 25455 ; http://n2t.net/addgene:25455 ; RRID:Addgene_25455)
